Addgene plasmid #48382: pFUSB4_AATG
Depositing lab: Stephen Ekker. Depositing organization: Mayo Foundation for Medical Education and Research. Publication: High Efficiency In Vivo Genome Engineering with a Simplified 15-RVD GoldyTALEN Design. Ma AC, Lee HB, Clark KJ, Ekker SC. PLoS One. 2013 May 29;8(5):e65259. doi: 10.1371/journal.pone.0065259. Print 2013. PubMed 23734242.
Backbone
  Vector backbone: pFUS_B4
  Vector type: Mammalian Expression, TALEN
Growth in bacteria
  Bacterial resistance: Spectinomycin, 50 μg/mL
  Growth temperature: 37°C
  Growth strain: Top10
  Copy number: Unknown
Gene/Insert
  Gene/Insert name: RVD sequence: NI NI NG NN
  Species: Synthetic
  Cloning method: Unknown
  Sequencing primers: 5′ ttgatgcctggcagttccct; 3′ cgaaccgaacaggcttatgt
Terms and licenses: Academic/Nonprofit Terms; Industry Terms: Not Available to Industry
Depositor comments: Plasmid was created using Golden Gate cloning.
How to cite: pFUSB4_AATG was a gift from Stephen Ekker (Addgene plasmid # 48382 ; http://n2t.net/addgene:48382 ; RRID:Addgene_48382)
