[The description below was written by a language model from this plasmid's Addgene catalogue record and pLannotate feature annotations shown in this document.]
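Description:
pFUSB4_AATG is a small (about 2.9 kb) intermediate array plasmid for Golden Gate assembly of TALENs, built on the pFUS_B4 backbone. It carries a preassembled block of four synthetic TAL effector repeats with the repeat-variable diresidues NI NI NG NN. Under the standard TALE recognition code these correspond to the DNA bases A, A, T and G, which gives the plasmid its name. The depositor notes that it was made by Golden Gate cloning. It comes from work describing a simplified 15-RVD GoldyTALEN design for in vivo genome engineering, where premade multi-repeat modules like this one reduce the number of pieces needed to build a full array.

The plasmid is propagated in E. coli through a high-copy ColE1/pUC-type origin and selected with spectinomycin via the aadA (SmR) aminoglycoside adenylyltransferase gene. A fragment of the class 1 integron Pc promoter lies upstream of this gene, alongside a remnant of a gentamicin resistance gene. Short lacZα and lacI fragments and the rrnB T1 and T2 terminators are backbone remnants. The small lacZα remnant fits with the blue/white screening cassette having been replaced by the repeat array. The automated annotation does not label the TAL repeats themselves, which presumably lie in the unannotated region near the start of the sequence.

Although the catalogue lists the vector type as mammalian expression, the feature table shows no eukaryotic promoter, nuclease domain or polyadenylation signal. The construct is therefore best understood as a cloning intermediate. Its four-repeat module would be combined with other repeat arrays in a second Golden Gate step and transferred into a TALEN destination backbone that supplies the TALE termini and nuclease domain. The record does not give that destination vector or the specific genomic target.
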