Features (pLannotate 1.2.2; 8 found; start..end, strand, type, name):
      3..39      -  CDS            lacZα (fragment): LacZα fragment of β-galactosidase; lacZ fragment
    596..619     +  promoter       Pc promoter (fragment): intI1 (promoter lies within the coding sequence); class 1 integron promoter
    795..851     +  CDS            GmR (fragment): gentamycin acetyltransferase; aacC1; confers resistance to gentamycin
    858..1649    +  CDS            SmR: aminoglycoside adenylyltransferase (Murphy, 1985); aadA; confers resistance to spectinomycin and streptomycin
   1742..2330    +  rep_origin     ori: high-copy-number ColE1/pMB1/pBR322/pUC origin of replication
   2513..2605    +  CDS            lacI (fragment): lac repressor; lacI; The lac repressor binds to the lac operator to inhibit transcription in E. coli. This inhibition can be relieved by adding lactose or isopropyl-β-D-thiogalactopyranoside (IPTG).
   2660..2687    -  terminator     rrnB T2 terminator: transcription terminator T2 from the E. coli rrnB gene
   2819..2862    +  terminator     rrnB T1 terminator: Escherichia coli rrnB; transcription terminator T1 from the E. coli rrnB gene
>Addgene plasmid #48382 | pFUSB4_AATG | depositor full sequence | sequence record 70082 | Full Sequence
ATGTTTTCCCAGTCACGACGTTGTAAAACGACGGCCAGTCTTAAGCGTCTCATGGCCTGACCCCGGACCA
AGTGGTGGCCTATCGCCAGCAACATTGGCGGCAAGCAAGCGCTCGAAACGGTGCAGCGGCTGTTGCCGGT
GCTGTGCCAGGACCATGGCCTGACCCCGGACCAAGTGGTGGCTATCGCCAGCAACATTGGCGGCAAGCAA
GCGCTCGAAACGGTGCAGCGGCTGTTGCCGGTGCTGTGCCAGGACCATGGCCTGACCCCGGACCAAGTGG
TGGCTATCGCCAGCAACGGTGGCGGCAAGCAAGCGCTCGAAACGGTGCAGCGGCTGTTGCCGGTGCTGTG
CCAGGACCATGGCCTGACCCCGGACCAAGTGGTGGCTATCGCCAGCAACAATGGCGGCAAGCAAGCGCTC
GAAACGGTGCAGCGGCTGTTGCCGGTGCTGTGCCAGGACCATGGCCTGACCCCGGACCAAGTGGTGGCTA
TCGAGACGTCTAGACCAGCCAGGACAGAAATGCCTCGACTTCGCTGCTACCCAAGGTTGCCGGGTGACGC
ACACCGTGGAAACGGATGAAGGCACGAACCCAGTGGACATAAGCCTGTTCGGTTCGTAAGCTGTAATGCA
AGTAGCGTATGCGCTCACGCAACTGGTCCAGAACCTTGACCGAACGCAGCGGTGGTAACGGCGCAGTGGC
GGTTTTCATGGCTTGTTATGACTGTTTTTTTGGGGTACAGTCTATGCCTCGGGCATCCAAGCAGCAAGCG
CGTTACGCCGTGGGTCGATGTTTGATGTTATGGAGCAGCAACGATGTTACGCAGCAGGGCAGTCGCCCTA
AAACAAAGTTAAACATTATGAGGGAAGCGGTGATCGCCGAAGTATCGACTCAACTATCAGAGGTAGTTGG
CGTCATCGAGCGCCATCTCGAACCGACGTTGCTGGCCGTACATTTGTACGGCTCCGCAGTGGATGGCGGC
CTGAAGCCACACAGTGATATTGATTTGCTGGTTACGGTGACCGTAAGGCTTGATGAAACAACGCGGCGAG
CTTTGATCAACGACCTTTTGGAAACTTCGGCTTCCCCTGGAGAGAGCGAGATTCTCCGCGCTGTAGAAGT
CACCATTGTTGTGCACGACGACATCATTCCGTGGCGTTATCCAGCTAAGCGCGAACTGCAATTTGGAGAA
TGGCAGCGCAATGACATTCTTGCAGGTATCTTCGAGCCAGCCACGATCGACATTGATCTGGCTATCTTGC
TGACAAAAGCAAGAGAACATAGCGTTGCCTTGGTAGGTCCAGCGGCGGAGGAACTCTTTGATCCGGTTCC
TGAACAGGATCTATTTGAGGCGCTAAATGAAACCTTAACGCTATGGAACTCGCCGCCCGACTGGGCTGGC
GATGAGCGAAATGTAGTGCTTACGTTGTCCCGCATTTGGTACAGCGCAGTAACCGGCAAAATCGCGCCGA
AGGATGTCGCTGCCGACTGGGCAATGGAGCGCCTGCCGGCCCAGTATCAGCCCGTCATACTTGAAGCTAG
ACAGGCTTATCTTGGACAAGAAGAAGATCGCTTGGCCTCGCGCGCAGATCAGTTGGAAGAATTTGTCCAC
TACGTGAAAGGCGAGATCACCAAGGTAGTCGGCAAATAACCCTCGAGCCACCCATGACCAAAATCCCTTA
ACGTGAGTTACGCGTCGTTCCACTGAGCGTCAGACCCCGTAGAAAAGATCAAAGGATCTTCTTGAGATCC
TTTTTTTCTGCGCGTAATCTGCTGCTTGCAAACAAAAAAACCACCGCTACCAGCGGTGGTTTGTTTGCCG
GATCAAGAGCTACCAACTCTTTTTCCGAAGGTAACTGGCTTCAGCAGAGCGCAGATACCAAATACTGTCC
TTCTAGTGTAGCCGTAGTTAGGCCACCACTTCAAGAACTCTGTAGCACCGCCTACATACCTCGCTCTGCT
AATCCTGTTACCAGTGGCTGCTGCCAGTGGCGATAAGTCGTGTCTTACCGGGTTGGACTCAAGACGATAG
TTACCGGATAAGGCGCAGCGGTCGGGCTGAACGGGGGGTTCGTGCACACAGCCCAGCTTGGAGCGAACGA
CCTACACCGAACTGAGATACCTACAGCGTGAGCATTGAGAAAGCGCCACGCTTCCCGAAGGGAGAAAGGC
GGACAGGTATCCGGTAAGCGGCAGGGTCGGAACAGGAGAGCGCACGAGGGAGCTTCCAGGGGGAAACGCC
TGGTATCTTTATAGTCCTGTCGGGTTTCGCCACCTCTGACTTGAGCGTCGATTTTTGTGATGCTCGTCAG
GGGGGCGGAGCCTATGGAAAAACGCCAGCAACGCGGCCTTTTTACGGTTCCTGGCCTTTTGCTGGCCTTT
TGCTCACATGTTCTTTCCTGCGTTATCCCCTGATTCTGTGGATAACCGTATTACCGCCTTTGAGTGAGCT
GATACCGCTCGCCGCAGCCGAACGACCGAGCGCAGCGAGTCAGTGAGCGAGGAAGCGGAAGAGCGCCCAA
TACGCAAACCGCCTCTCCCCGCGCGTTGGCCGATTCATTAATGCAGCTGGCACGACAGGTTTCCCGACTG
GAAAGCGGGCAGTGAGCGCAACGCAATTAATACGCGTACCGCTAGCCAGGAAGAGTTTGTAGAAACGCAA
AAAGGCCATCCGTCAGGATGGCCTTCTGCTTAGTTTGATGCCTGGCAGTTTATGGCGGGCGTCCTGCCCG
CCACCCTCCGGGCCGTTGCTTCACAACGTTCAAATCCGCTCCCGGCGGATTTGTCCTACTCAGGAGAGCG
TTCACCGACAAACAACAGATAAAACGAAAGGCCCAGTCTTCCGACTGAGCCTTTCGTTTTATTTGATGCC
TGGCAGTTCCCTACTCTCGCGTTAACGCTAGCATGG
