>Addgene plasmid #48382 | pFUSB4_AATG | addgene partial sequence | sequence record 70806 | pCR8_F1 5'-ttgatgcctggcagttccct-3'
CACGACGTTGTAAAACGACGGCCAGTCTTAAGCGTCTCATGGCCTGACCCCGGACCAAGTGGTGGCTATC
GCCAGCAACATTGGCGGCAAGCAAGCGCTCGAAACGGTGCAGCGGCTGTTGCCGGTGCTGTGCCAGGACC
ATGGCCTGACCCCGGACCAAGTGGTGGCTATCGCCAGCAACATTGGCGGCAAGCAAGCGCTCGAAACGGT
GCAGCGGCTGTTGCCGGTGCTGTGCCAGGACCATGGCCTGACCCCGGACCAAGTGGTGGCTATCGCCAGC
AACGGTGGCGGCAAGCAAGCGCTCGAAACGGTGCAGCGGCTGTTGCCGGTGCTGTGCCAGGACCATGGCC
TGACCCCGGACCAAGTGGTGGCTATCGCCAGCAACAATGGCGGCAAGCAAGCGCTCGAAACGGTGCAGCG
GCTGTTGCCGGTGCTGTGCCAGGACCATGGCCTGACCCCGGACCAAGTGGTGGCTATCGAGACGTCTAGA
CCAGCCAGGACAGAAATGCCTCGACTTCGCTGCTACCCAAGGTTGCCGGGTGACGCACACCGTGGAAACG
GATGAAGGCACGAACCCAGTGGACATAAGCCTGTTCGGTTCGTAAGCTGTAATGCAAGTAGCGTATGCGC
TCACGCAACTGGTCCAGAACCTTGACCGAACGCAGCGGTGGTAACGGCGCAGTGGCGGTTTTCATGGCTT
GTTATGACTGTTTTTTTGGGGTACAGTCTATGCCTCGGGCATCCAAGCAGCAAGCGCGTTACGCCGTGGG
TCGATGTTTGATGTTATGGAGCAGCAACGATGTTACGCAGCA
